>Addgene plasmid #109954 | pHH0103_PPARA_Hormone-recep | addgene full sequence | sequence record 215473 | Addgene NGS Result
TTGACAATTAATCATCGGCTCGTATAATGTGTGGAATTGTGAGCGGATAACAATTTCACACAGGAAACAG
CCAGTCCGTTTAGGTGTTTTCACGAGCACTTCACCAACAAGGACCATAGATTATGAAAATCGAAGAACAC
CATCACCATCACCATTCCAGCGGTAAGCTTATGTCCCCTATACTAGGTTATTGGAAAATTAAGGGCCTTG
TGCAACCCACTCGACTTCTTTTGGAATATCTTGAAGAAAAATATGAAGAGCATTTGTATGAGCGCGATGA
AGGTGATAAATGGCGAAACAAAAAGTTTGAATTGGGTTTGGAGTTTCCCAATCTTCCTTATTATATTGAT
GGTGATGTTAAATTAACACAGTCTATGGCCATCATACGTTATATAGCTGACAAGCACAACATGTTGGGTG
GTTGTCCAAAAGAGCGTGCAGAGATTTCAATGCTTGAAGGAGCGGTTTTGGATATTAGATACGGTGTTTC
GAGAATTGCATATAGTAAAGACTTTGAAACTCTCAAAGTTGATTTTCTTAGCAAGCTACCTGAAATGCTG
AAAATGTTCGAAGATCGTTTATGTCATAAAACATATTTAAATGGTGATCATGTAACCCATCCTGACTTCA
TGTTGTATGACGCTCTTGATGTTGTTTTATACATGGACCCAATGTGCCTGGATGCGTTCCCAAAATTAGT
TTGTTTTAAAAAACGTATTGAAGCTATCCCACAAATTGATAAGTACTTGAAATCCAGCAAGTATATAGCA
TGGCCTTTGCAGGGCTGGCAAGCCACGTTTGGTGGTGGCGACCATCCTCCAAAATCGGATCTGGAAGTTC
TGTTCCAGGGGCCCCTGTCCAGCGGTCTGGTTCCGCGTGGTTCCGGTACCGCGGCCCAGCCGGCCGAACA
TGATATTGAAGATAGCGAAACCGCAGATCTGAAAAGCCTGGCAAAACGTATTTATGAGGCATACCTGAAG
AATTTTAACATGAATAAGGTGAAGGCACGCGTTATTCTGAGCGGTAAAGCAAGCAATAATCCGCCTTTTG
TGATCCATGATATGGAAACCCTGTGTATGGCAGAAAAAACCCTGGTTGCAAAACTGGTTGCCAATGGTAT
TCAGAACAAAGAAGCAGAAGTTCGCATTTTTCATTGTTGTCAGTGTACCAGCGTTGAAACCGTTACCGAA
CTGACCGAATTTGCAAAAGCAATTCCGGGTTTTGCGAATCTGGATCTGAATGATCAGGTTACCCTGCTGA
AATATGGTGTGTATGAAGCAATTTTTGCAATGCTGAGCAGCGTGATGAATAAAGATGGTATGCTGGTTGC
GTATGGCAATGGTTTTATTACCCGTGAATTTCTGAAATCACTGCGCAAACCGTTTTGTGACATTATGGAA
CCGAAATTCGATTTTGCCATGAAATTTAACGCACTGGAACTGGATGATAGCGATATTAGCCTGTTTGTTG
CAGCCATTATTTGTTGTGGTGATCGTCCGGGTCTGCTGAATGTTGGTCATATTGAAAAAATGCAAGAGGG
CATTGTTCATGTTCTGCGTCTGCATCTGCAGAGCAATCATCCTGATGATATTTTTCTGTTTCCGAAACTG
CTGCAGAAAATGGCCGATCTGCGTCAGCTGGTTACGGAACATGCACAGCTGGTGCAGATTATCAAAAAAA
CCGAAAGTGATGCAGCACTGCATCCGCTGCTGCAAGAGATTTATCGTGATATGTATGCGGCCGCATA
[142 nt withheld, positions 1748-1889]
C
[98 nt withheld, positions 1891-1988]
AGTTTGTACTGGTGACGAAACTCAGTGTCTAGCTAGAGTGGC
[149 nt withheld, positions 2031-2179]
T
[41 nt withheld, positions 2181-2221]
T
[62 nt withheld, positions 2223-2284]
A
[35 nt withheld, positions 2286-2320]
CCTCCCTCAATCGGTTGAATGTCGCCCTTTTGTCTTTGGCGCTGGTAAACCATATGAA
[86 nt withheld, positions 2379-2464]
T
[54 nt withheld, positions 2466-2519]
CTAGCGCCGCCCTATACCTTGTCTGCCTCCCCGCGTTGCGTCGCGGTGCATGGAGCCGGGCCACCTCGAC
CTGAATGGAAGCCGGCGGCACCTCGCTAACGGATTCACCACTCCAAGAATTGGAGCCAATCAATTCTTGC
GGAGAACTGTGAATGCGCAAACCAACCCTTGGCAGAACATATCCATCGCGTCCGCCATCTCCAGCAGCCG
CACGCGGCGCATCTCGGGCAGCGTTGGGTCCTGGCCACGGGTGCGCATGATCGTGCTCCTGTCGTTGAGG
ACCCGGCTAGGCTGGCGGGGTTGCCTTACTGGTTAGCAGAATGAATCACCGATACGCGAGCGAACGTGAA
GCGACTGCTGCTGCAAAACGTCTGCGACCTGAGCAACAACATGAATGGTCTTCGGTTTCCGTGTTTCGTA
AAGTCTGGAAACGCGGAAGTCAGCGCCCTGCACCATTATGTTCCGGATCTGCATCGCAGGATGCTGCTGG
CTACCCTGTGGAACACCTACATCTGTATTAACGAAGCGCTGGCATTGACCCTGAGTGATTTTTCTCTGGT
CCCGCCGCATCCATACCGCCAGTTGTTTACCCTCACAACGTTCCAGTAACCGGGCATGTTCATCATCAGT
AACCCGTATCGTGAGCATCCTCTCTCGTTTCATCGGTATCATTACCCCCATGAACAGAAATCCCCCTTAC
ACGGAGGCATCAGTGACCAAACAGGAAAAAACCGCCCTTAACATGGCCCGCTTTATCAGAAGCCAGACAT
TAACGCTTCTGGAGAAACTCAACGAGCTGGACGCGGATGAACAGGCAGACATCTGTGAATCGCTTCACGA
CCACGCTGATGAGCTTTACCGCAGGATCCGCGAAATTGTAAGCGTTAATATTTTGTTAAAATTCGCGTTA
AATTTTTGTTAAATCAGCTCATTTTTTAACCAATAGGCCGAAATCGGCAAAATCCCTTATAAATCAAAAG
AATAGACCGAGATAGGGT
[37 nt withheld, positions 3518-3554]
AAAGAACGTGGACTCCAACGTCAAAGG
[49 nt withheld, positions 3582-3630]
T
[91 nt withheld, positions 3632-3722]
G
[124 nt withheld, positions 3724-3847]
CGCGGATCCTGCCTCGCGCGTTTCGGTGATGACGGTGAAAACCTCTGACACATGCAGCTCCCGGAGACGG
TCACAGCTTGTCTGTAAGCGGATGCCGGGAGCAGACAAGCCCGTCAGGGCGCGTCAGCGGGTGTTGGCGG
GTGTCGGGGCGCAGCCATGACCCAGTCACGTAGCGATAGCGGAGTGTATACTGGCTTAACTATGCGGCAT
CAGAGCAGATTGTACTGAGAGTGCACCATATGCGGTGTGAAATACCGCACAGATGCGTAAGGAGAAAATA
CCGCATCAGGCGCTCTTCCGCTTCCTCGCTCACTGACTCGCTGCGCTCGGTCGTTCGGCTGCGGCGAGCG
GTATCAGCTCACTCAAAGGCGGTAATACGGTTATCCACAGAATCAGGGGATAACGCAGGAAAGAACATGT
GAGCAAAAGGCCAGCAAAAGGCCAGGAACCGTAAAAAGGCCGCGTTGCTGGCGTTTTTCCATAGGCTCCG
CCCCCCTGACGAGCATCACAAAAATCGACGCTCAAGTCAGAGGTGGCGAAACCCGACAGGACTATAAAGA
TACCAGGGTTTCCCCCTGGAAGCTCCCTCGTGCGCTCTCCTGTTCCGACCCTGCCGCTTACCGGATACCT
GTCCGCCTTTCTCCCTTCGGGAAGCGTGGCGCTTTCTCATAGCTCACGCTGTAGGTATCTCAGTTCGGTG
TAGGTCGTTCGCTCCAAGCTGGGCTGTGTGCACGAACCCCCCGTTCAGCCCGACCGCTGCGCCTTATCCG
GTAACTATCGTCTTGAGTCCAACCCGGTAAGACACGACTTATCGCCACTGGCAGCAGCCACTGGTAACAG
GATTAGCAGAGCGAGGTATGTAGGCGGTGCTACAGAGTTCTTGAAGTGGTGGCCTAACTACGGCTACACT
AGAAGGACAGTATTTGGTATCTGCGCTCTGCTGAAGCCAGTTACCTTCGGAAAAAGAGTTGGTAGCTCTT
GATCCGGCAAACAAACCACCGCTGGTAGCGGTGGTTTTTTTGTTTGCAAGCAGCAGATTACGCGCAGAAA
AAAAGGATCTCAAGAAGATCCTTTGATCTTTTCTACGGGGTCTGACGCTCAGTGGAACGAAAACTCACGT
TAAGGGATTTTGGTCATGAGATTATCAAAAAGGATCTTCACCTAGATCCTTTTAAATTAAAAATGAAGTT
TTAAATCAATCTAAAGTATATATGAGTAAACTTGGTCTGACAGTTACCAATGCTTAATCAGTGAGGCACC
TATCTCAGCGATCTGTCTATTTCGTTCATCCATAGTTGCCTGACTCCCCGTCGTGTAGATAACTACGATA
CGGGAGGGCTTACCATCTGGCCCCAGTGCTGCAATGATACCGCGAGACCCACGCTCACCGGCTCCAGATT
TATCAGCAATAAACCAGCCAGCCGGAAGGGCCGAGCGCAGAAGTGGTCCTGCAACTTTATCCGCCTCCAT
CCAGTCTATTAATTGTTGCCGGGAAGCTAGAGTAAGTAGTTCGCCAGTTAATAGTTTGCGCAACGTTGTT
GCCATTGCTGCAGGCATCGTGGTGTCACGCTCGTCGTTTGGTATGGCTTCATTCAGCTCCGGTTCCCAAC
GATCAAGGCGAGTTACATGATCCCCCATGTTGTGCAAAAAAGCGGTTAGCTCCTTCGGTCCTCCGATCGT
TGTCAGAAGTAAGTTGGCCGCAGTGTTATCACTCATGGTTATGGCAGCACTGCATAATTCTCTTACTGTC
ATGCCATCCGTAAGATGCTTTTCTGTGACTGGTGAGTACTCAACCAAGTCATTCTGAGAATAGTGTATGC
GGCGACCGAGTTGCTCTTGCCCGGCGTCAACACGGGATAATACCGCGCCACATAGCAGAACTTTAAAAGT
GCTCATCATTGGAAAACGTTCTTCGGGGCGAAAACTCTCAAGGATCTTACCGCTGTTGAGATCCAGTTCG
ATGTAACCCACTCGTGCACCCAACTGATCTTCAGCATCTTTTACTTTCACCAGCGTTTCTGGGTGAGCAA
AAACAGGAAGGCAAAATGCCGCAAAAAAGGGAATAAGGGCGACACGGAAATGTTGAATACTCATACTCTT
CCTTTTTCAATATTATTGAAGCATTTATCAGGGTTATTGTCTCATGAGCGGATACATATTTGAATGTATT
TAGAAAAATAAACAAATAGGGGTTCCGCGCACATTTCCCCGAAAAGTGCCACCTGACGTCTAAGAAACCA
TTATTATCATGACATTAACCTATAAAAATAGGCGTATCACGAGGCCCTTTCGTCTTCAAGAATTCCCGAC
ACCATCGAATGGTGCAAAACCTTTCGCGGTATGGCATGATAGCGCCCGGAAGAGAGTCAATTCAGGGTGG
TGAATGTGAAACCAGTAACGTTATACGATGTCGCAGAGTATGCCGGTGTCTCTTATCAGACCGTTTCCCG
CGTGGTGAACCAGGCCAGCCACGTTTCTGCGAAAACGCGGGAAAAAGTGGAAGCGGCGATGGCGGAGCTG
AATTACATTCCCAACCGCGTGGCACAACAACTGGCGGGCAAACAGTCGTTGCTGATTGGCGTTGCCACCT
CCAGTCTGGCCCTGCACGCGCCGTCGCAAATTGTCGCGGCGATTAAATCTCGCGCCGATCAACTGGGTGC
CAGCGTGGTGGTGTCGATGGTAGAACGAAGCGGCGTCGAAGCCTGTAAAGCGGCGGTGCACAATCTTCTC
GCGCAACGCGTCAGTGGGCTGATCATTAACTATCCGCTGGATGACCAGGATGCCATTGCTGTGGAAGCTG
CCTGCACTAATGTTCCGGCGTTATTTCTTGATGTCTCTGACCAGACACCCATCAACAGTATTATTTTCTC
CCATGAAGACGGTACGCGACTGGGCGTGGAGCATCTGGTCGCATTGGGTCACCAGCAAATCGCGCTGTTA
GCGGGCCCATTAAGTTCTGTCTCGGCGCGTCTGCGTCTGGCTGGCTGGCATAAATATCTCACTCGCAATC
AAATTCAGCCGATAGCGGAACGGGAAGGCGACTGGAGTGCCATGTCCGGTTTTCAACAAACCATGCAAAT
GCTGAATGAGGGCATCGTTCCCACTGCGATGCTGGTTGCCAACGATCAGATGGCGCTGGGCGCAATGCGC
GCCATTACCGAGTCCGGGCTGCGCGTTGGTGCGGATATCTCGGTAGTGGGATACGACGATACCGAAGACA
GCTCATGTTATATCCCGCCGTTAACCACCATCAAACAGGATTTTCGCCTGCTGGGGCAAACCAGCGTGGA
CCGCTTGCTGCAACTCTCTCAGGGCCAGGCGGTGAAGGGCAATCAGCTGTTGCCCGTCTCACTGGTGAAA
AGAAAAACCACCCTGGCGCCCAATACGCAAACCGCCTCTCCCCGCGCGTTGGCCGATTCATTAATGCAGC
TGGCACGACAGGTTTCCCGACTGGAAAGCGGGCAGTGAGCGCAACGCAATTAATGTAAGTTAGCTCACTC
ATTAGGCACAATTCTCATGTTTGACAGCTTATCATCGACTGCACGGTGCACCAATGCTTCTGGCGTCAGG
CAGCCATCGGAAGCTGTGGTATGGCTGTGCAGGTCGTAAATCACTGCATAATTCGTGTCGCTCAAGGCGC
ACTCCCGTTCTGGATAATGTTTTTTGCGCCGACATCATAACGGTTCTGGCAAATATTCTGAAATGAGCTG
Features (pLannotate 1.2.2; 21 found; start..end, strand, type, name):
      1..29      +  promoter       tac promoter: strong E. coli promoter; hybrid between the trp and lac UV5 promoters
     37..53      +  protein_bind   lac operator: The lac repressor binds to the lac operator to inhibit transcription in E. coli. This inhibition can be relieved by adding lactose or isopropyl-β-D-thiogalactopyranoside (IPTG). lac repressor encoded by lacI
    138..155     +  CDS            6xHis: 6xHis affinity tag
    171..824     +  CDS            GST26_SCHJA: Experimental evidence at protein level: Swiss-Prot protein existence level 1. GST isoenzymes appear to play a central role in the parasite detoxification system. Other functions are also suspected including a role in increasing the solubility of haematin in the parasite gut. From Schistosoma japonicum (Blood fluke).
    906..1736    +  CDS            PPARA (fragment): PPARA_HUMAN - Also known as NR1C1, PPAR. Experimental evidence at protein level: Swiss-Prot protein existence level 1. Ligand-activated transcription factor. Key regulator of lipid metabolism. Activated by the endogenous ligand 1-palmitoyl-2-oleoyl-sn- glycerol-3-phosphocholine (16:0/18:1-GPC). Activated by oleylethanolamide, a naturally occurring lipid that regulates satiety. Receptor for peroxisome proliferators such as hypolipidemic drugs and fatty acids. Regulates the peroxisomal beta-oxidation pathway of fatty acids. Functions as transcription activator for the ACOX1 and P450 genes. Trans
   1752..1799    +  terminator     fd terminator (sequence withheld): central terminator from bacteriophage fd (Otsuka and Kunisawa, 1982)
   1804..2016    +  CDS            M13 gene III (fragment) (sequence partly withheld): pIII; III; minor coat protein
   2031..2501    +  CDS            M13 gene III (fragment) (sequence partly withheld): pIII; III; minor coat protein
   2523..2593    +  CDS            TcR (fragment): tetracycline efflux protein; tet; confers resistance to tetracycline
   2835..3215    -  CDS            YPB1_ECOLX: Protein predicted: Swiss-Prot protein existence level 4. From Escherichia coli.
   3232..3383    +  CDS            rop (fragment): Rop protein, which maintains plasmids at low copy number; rop
   3419..3847    -  rep_origin     f1 ori (sequence partly withheld): f1 bacteriophage origin of replication; arrow indicates direction of (+) strand synthesis
   3856..3895    +  CDS            rop (fragment): Rop protein, which maintains plasmids at low copy number; rop
   3997..4137    +  misc_feature   bom: basis of mobility region from pBR322
   4323..4910    -  rep_origin     ori: high-copy-number ColE1/pMB1/pBR322/pUC origin of replication
   5081..5941    -  CDS            AmpR: β-lactamase; bla; confers resistance to ampicillin, carbenicillin, and related antibiotics
   5942..6046    -  promoter       AmpR promoter: bla
   6155..6232    +  promoter       lacIq promoter: lacI (mutant); In the lacIq allele, a single base change in the promoter boosts expression of the lacI gene about 10-fold.
   6233..7315    +  CDS            lacI: lac repressor; lacI; The lac repressor binds to the lac operator to inhibit transcription in E. coli. This inhibition can be relieved by adding lactose or isopropyl-β-D-thiogalactopyranoside (IPTG).
   7328..7349    +  protein_bind   CAP binding site: CAP binding activates transcription in the presence of cAMP. E. coli catabolite activator protein
   7368..7385    +  promoter       tet promoter (fragment): E. coli promoter for tetracycline efflux protein gene
