[The description below was written by a language model from this plasmid's Addgene catalogue record and pLannotate feature annotations shown in this document.]
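Description:
pHH0103_PPARA_Hormone-recep is a 7,557-nt bacterial expression plasmid built on the pHH0103 backbone for producing and purifying a domain of human PPARA in E. coli. The insert, placed between SfiI and NotI sites, is annotated as a fragment of PPARA, the ligand-activated nuclear receptor that regulates lipid metabolism. Its name indicates that it corresponds to the "Hormone-recep" (ligand-binding) domain rather than the full-length protein. Transcription is driven by the strong hybrid tac promoter followed by a lac operator, and the plasmid carries its own lacI gene under the lacIq promoter. Expression is therefore repressed until it is induced with IPTG or lactose. The reading frame begins with a 6xHis tag, continues through Schistosoma japonicum glutathione S-transferase, and then runs into the PPARA fragment. The product should thus be a His-GST fusion that can be purified by either metal-chelate or glutathione affinity. A bacteriophage fd terminator lies just downstream of the insert.

The plasmid replicates from a ColE1/pMB1-type origin with the pBR322 bom region and is selected through the AmpR β-lactamase gene. The catalogue lists it as low copy. Only fragments of rop are annotated, interrupted by an f1 origin that would permit single-stranded DNA production with helper phage. Beyond the terminator there are two M13 gene III fragments, a tetracycline-resistance fragment and a partial tet promoter. These look like remnants of a phagemid or pBR322-derived ancestor, and nothing in the record indicates that they contribute to the expressed protein. The associated work is a large-scale survey of high-affinity ligands for peptide recognition modules, so the purified domain likely served as a binding target in that survey.
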