Addgene plasmid #109954: pHH0103_PPARA_Hormone-recep
Purpose: Protein expression and purification of PPARA_Hormone-recep
Depositing lab: Sachdev Sidhu. Depositing organization: University of Toronto. Publication: Large-scale survey and database of high affinity ligands for peptide recognition modules. Teyra J, Kelil A, Jain S, Helmy M, Jajodia R, Hooda Y, Gu J, D'Cruz AA, Nicholson SE, Min J, Sudol M, Kim PM, Bader GD, Sidhu SS. Mol Syst Biol. 2020 Dec;16(12):e9310. doi: 10.15252/msb.20199310. PubMed 33438817.
Backbone
  Vector backbone: pHH0103
  Vector type: Bacterial Expression
Growth in bacteria
  Bacterial resistance: Ampicillin, 100 μg/mL
  Growth temperature: 37°C
  Growth strain: DH5alpha
  Copy number: Low Copy
Gene/Insert
  Gene/Insert name: PPARA_Hormone-recep
  Species: H. sapiens (human)
  Cloning method: Restriction Enzyme; 5′ cloning site Sfi1 (unknown if destroyed); 3′ cloning site Not1 (unknown if destroyed)
Terms and licenses: Academic/Nonprofit Terms; Industry Terms: Not Available to Industry
How to cite: pHH0103_PPARA_Hormone-recep was a gift from Sachdev Sidhu (Addgene plasmid # 109954 ; http://n2t.net/addgene:109954 ; RRID:Addgene_109954)
